Addgene plasmid #62051: WFS1 pEGFP-N2 (1472)
Purpose: mammalian expression of nuclear envelope transmembrane protein
Depositing lab: Eric Schirmer. Depositing organization: University of Edinburgh. Publication: Several novel nuclear envelope transmembrane proteins identified in skeletal muscle have cytoskeletal associations. Wilkie GS, Korfali N, Swanson SK, Malik P, Srsen V, Batrakou DG, de las Heras J, Zuleger N, Kerr AR, Florens L, Schirmer EC. Mol Cell Proteomics. 2011 Jan;10(1):M110.003129. doi: 10.1074/mcp.M110.003129. Epub 2010 Sep 27. PubMed 20876400.
Backbone
  Vector backbone: pEGFP-N2
  Backbone manufacturer: Clontech
  Vector type: Mammalian Expression
Growth in bacteria
  Bacterial resistance: Kanamycin, 50 μg/mL
  Growth temperature: 37°C
  Growth strain: DH5alpha
  Copy number: High Copy
Gene/Insert
  Gene/Insert name: WFS1
  Species: H. sapiens (human)
  Entrez Gene: WFS1 (a.k.a. CTRCT41, WFRS, WFS, WFSL)
  Promoter: CMV
  Tag / fusion protein: EGFP (C terminal on backbone)
  Cloning method: Unknown
  Sequencing primers: 5′ CMV-F; 3′ EGFP-R
Terms and licenses: Academic/Nonprofit Terms; Industry Terms: Not Available to Industry
How to cite: WFS1 pEGFP-N2 (1472) was a gift from Eric Schirmer (Addgene plasmid # 62051 ; http://n2t.net/addgene:62051 ; RRID:Addgene_62051)
