[The description below was written by a language model from this plasmid's Addgene catalogue record.]
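Description:
WFS1 pEGFP-N2 (1472) is a mammalian expression plasmid built on the commercial pEGFP-N2 backbone, carrying the human WFS1 gene. The insert sits downstream of the CMV promoter, a strong constitutive viral promoter that drives high-level transcription in most transfected mammalian cell lines. It is placed upstream of the backbone's EGFP coding sequence, so the protein is produced with EGFP fused to its C terminus. The "N" series vector design is intended for this arrangement, in which the gene of interest supplies the start codon and reads through into the fluorescent protein. The record does not state the cloning method or restriction sites used, and no feature table is provided. Details such as the linker between WFS1 and EGFP, the polyadenylation signal or any mammalian selection marker are therefore not documented here.

In bacteria the plasmid is maintained as a high-copy construct under kanamycin selection. Its stated purpose is mammalian expression of a nuclear envelope transmembrane protein, and it comes from work that identified novel nuclear envelope transmembrane proteins in skeletal muscle and examined their cytoskeletal associations. The EGFP fusion allows the subcellular distribution of WFS1 to be followed directly by fluorescence microscopy in transfected cells. This makes it possible, for example, to assess targeting to the nuclear envelope relative to other membrane compartments. The tag can also serve as a handle for detecting the fusion protein with anti-GFP reagents.
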