>Addgene plasmid #62051 | WFS1 pEGFP-N2 (1472) | addgene partial sequence | sequence record 102624 | CMV-F 5'-CGCAAATGGGCGGTAGGCGTG-3'
GAGCTGGTTTAGTGAACCGTCAGATCCGCTAGCGCTACCGGACTCAGATCTATGGACTCCAACACTGCTC
CGCTGGGCCCCTCCTGCCCACAGCCCCCGCCAGCACCGCAGCCCCAGGCGCGTTCCCGACTCAATGCCAC
AGCCTCGTTGGAGCAGGAGAGGAGCGAAAGGCCCCGAGCACCCGGACCCCAGGCTGGCCCTGGCCCTGGT
GTTAGAGACGCAGCGGCCCCCGCTGAACCCCAGGCCCAGCATACCAGGAGCCGGGAAAGAGCAGACGGCA
CCGGGCCTACAAAGGGAGACATGGAAATCCCCTTTGAAGAAGTCCTGGAGAGGGCCAAGGCCGGGGACCC
CAAGGCACAGACTGAGGTGGGGAAGCACTACCTGCAGTTGGCCGGCGACACGGATGAAGAACTCAACAGC
TGCACCGCTGTGGACTGGCTGGTCCTCGCCGCGAAGCAGGGCCGTCGCGAGGCTGTGAAGCTGCTTCGCC
GGTGCTTGGCGGACAGAAGAGGCATCACGTCCGAGAACGAACGGGAGGTGAGGCAGCTCTCCTCCGAGAC
CGACCTGGAGAGGGCCGTGCGCAAGGCAGCCCTGGTCATGTACTGGAAGCTCAACCCCAAGAAGAAGAAG
CAGGTGGCCGTGGCGGAGCTGCTGGAGAATGTCGGCCAGGTCAACGAGCACGATGGAGGGGCGCAGCCAG
GCCCCGTGCCCAAGTCCCTGCAGAAGCAGAGGCGCATGCTGGAGCGCCTGGTCAGCAGCGAGT
