>Addgene plasmid #62051 | WFS1 pEGFP-N2 (1472) | addgene partial sequence | sequence record 103146 | C-ter-GFP 5'-CTCCTCGCCCTTGCTCAC-3'
CGTCGACTGGCCGCCGACAGGAATGGGAAGAAAAAGAAGTCGAAGGCGAACTTCACGGCGCCATGCACGG
TGCTGCGCCAGTCGTGCTCGATCTTCACGTGCCGCCTGGTGGGTGAGAGCTGGGCCATGCAGTTGAGGCA
GCTGATGGCCTTGAGCTCGAAGACAGGCCACTTGCTGCCCAGGCGGCCCTCCAGGATGGTGCTGAACTCG
ATGAGGCTGCCCTGGCGCAGGCTGAGCAGCACGCTCTTGAACTCGCTGCTGGCCCGCAGCACGATGTCCT
TGGTGACGTCGTCCTCCTCGCGGCTGCGCGAGCCGTCAGCGCCGCTGCTGAATGGCATGCCCACGGTAAT
CTCAAACTTGTAGCGGTCGAACTTCTTGATGTGGCAGGGGTGCTTGGCCAGCAGCTTAAGGCGACAGAGC
TCCTCCTCGGCCGTGGAGGTGTTGCCAGGGCTGCAGGCAGGGTAGGCCTCGCCGTAGAGGCAGCGCATCC
AGTCGCCGATGAAGAACGGGAGCATGTTGATGGCAGACTCGGCGCTGTTGTCGATGTCAGTCACGCGGAC
GTACTTGAAGCGGCCGGTCCACGTGACCCTGTGGCCCTCCAGGTGGCTGCAGAGGATCTGGGTGCGCGCC
ATGTTGGTCTCCTTCCAGGCGCGTGGCCCGCACAGCGCACCATACTGCTGCCAGGTCAGTGTGGAGTTGT
AGACCTTCATGCCCTCTGAGCGGTACACATAGAACCAGCAGAACAGCACGATGGCCGTGAGCCACACCAG
GATGAGCTTGACCATGGAGCTCCGCGTCAGGGACTTCACCATCCCCACCACAGAGAAGCTGGCCTTGGTC
CACCAGCGCAACAGCAGG
